Addgene plasmid #196668: pWzyE-strep-mClover3
Purpose: Expression of C-terminally distrep tag II-mClover3-tagged WzyE from Pectobacterium atrosepticum in E.coli
Depositing lab: James Naismith. Depositing organization: Rosalind Franklin Institute. Publication: The lipid linked oligosaccharide polymerase Wzy and its regulating co-polymerase, Wzz, from enterobacterial common antigen biosynthesis form a complex. Weckener M, Woodward LS, Clarke BR, Liu H, Ward PN, Le Bas A, Bhella D, Whitfield C, Naismith JH. Open Biol. 2023 Mar;13(3):220373. doi: 10.1098/rsob.220373. Epub 2023 Mar 22. PubMed 36944376.
Backbone
  Vector backbone: pBAD24
  Backbone size w/o insert (bp): 4617
  Total vector size (bp): 6846
  Vector type: Bacterial Expression
Growth in bacteria
  Bacterial resistance: Ampicillin, 100 μg/mL
  Growth temperature: 37°C
  Growth strain: DH5alpha
  Growth instructions: Protein expression in E. coli C43(DE3).
  Copy number: High Copy
Gene/Insert
  Gene/Insert name: WzyE
  Species: Pectobacterium atrosepticum
  Insert size (bp): 2229
  GenBank ID: 57210867
  Promoter: araBAD
  Tag / fusion protein: TEV-cleavable di-strep tag II (C terminal on insert); mClover3 (C terminal on insert)
  Cloning method: Restriction Enzyme; 5′ cloning site NcoI (not destroyed); 3′ cloning site HindIII (not destroyed)
  Sequencing primers: 5′ pBAD forward; 3′ pBAD reverse
Terms and licenses: Academic/Nonprofit Terms; Industry Terms: Not Available to Industry
How to cite: pWzyE-strep-mClover3 was a gift from James Naismith (Addgene plasmid # 196668 ; http://n2t.net/addgene:196668 ; RRID:Addgene_196668)
