[The description below was written by a language model from this plasmid's Addgene catalogue record and pLannotate feature annotations shown in this document.]
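Description:
pWzyE-strep-mClover3 is a bacterial expression plasmid built on the pBAD24 backbone for arabinose-inducible production of tagged WzyE, the enterobacterial common antigen (ECA) polymerase, from Pectobacterium atrosepticum in E. coli. It replicates from a high-copy ColE1/pMB1-type origin and is selected with ampicillin through the bla (AmpR) gene. The backbone also carries an M13 phage origin for single-stranded DNA production, along with pBR322-derived remnants (fragments of the tetracycline resistance gene and its promoter, bom and rop) that are not expected to be functional.

The insert was cloned between NcoI and HindIII sites downstream of the araBAD promoter. The divergently transcribed araC gene encodes the regulator that represses this promoter in the absence of L-arabinose and activates it when the sugar is present, giving tunable expression that suits a polytopic membrane protein. The wzyE open reading frame was annotated by homology to the E. coli K-12 protein, although the catalogue gives P. atrosepticum as the source. It is followed by a TEV protease site and a gap in the annotation that presumably holds the di-Strep-tag II listed in the catalogue, then mClover3. The feature table additionally detects a second TEV site and a 6xHis tag after mClover3, which the catalogue entry does not mention. Transcription ends at the rrnB T1 and T2 terminators.

The green-yellow fluorescent fusion allows expression and membrane-protein behaviour to be monitored, while the Strep tags support affinity purification and TEV cleavage removes the C-terminal additions. The associated work concerns the complex between Wzy and its co-polymerase Wzz. The sequenced record is 6,806 nt, slightly shorter than the listed 6,846 bp.
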