Features (pLannotate 1.2.2; 18 found; start..end, strand, type, name):
      7..192     -  CDS            TcR (fragment): tetracycline efflux protein; tet; confers resistance to tetracycline
    202..220     +  promoter       tet promoter (fragment): E. coli promoter for tetracycline efflux protein gene
    310..1188    -  CDS            araC: L-arabinose regulatory protein; araC
   1215..1499    +  promoter       araBAD promoter: araBAD; promoter of the L-arabinose operon of E. coli; the araC regulatory gene is transcribed in the opposite direction (Guzman et al., 1995)
   1534..2847    +  CDS            wzyE: WZYE_ECOLI - Also known as wzy. Experimental evidence at protein level: Swiss-Prot protein existence level 1. Probably involved in the polymerization of enterobacterial common antigen (ECA) trisaccharide repeat units. Required for the assembly of the phosphoglyceride-linked form of ECA (ECA(PG)) and the water-soluble cyclic form of ECA (ECA(CYC)). From Escherichia coli (strain K12).
   2929..2949    +  CDS            TEV site: tobacco etch virus (TEV) protease recognition and cleavage site
   3043..3758    +  CDS            mClover3 (fragment): bright green-yellow fluorescent protein derived from mClover2, with improved photostability (Bajar et al., 2003) mammalian codon-optimized
   3781..3801    +  CDS            TEV site: tobacco etch virus (TEV) protease recognition and cleavage site
   3817..3834    +  CDS            6xHis: 6xHis affinity tag
   3929..4044    +  ncRNA          5S rRNA: Accession: RF00001 - 5S ribosomal RNA
   4048..4094    +  terminator     rrnB T1 terminator: transcription terminator T1 from the E. coli rrnB gene
   4226..4253    +  terminator     rrnB T2 terminator: transcription terminator T2 from the E. coli rrnB gene
   4272..4363    +  promoter       AmpR promoter: bla
   4364..5224    +  CDS            AmpR: β-lactamase; bla; confers resistance to ampicillin, carbenicillin, and related antibiotics
   5266..5646    +  rep_origin     M13 ori (sequence partly withheld): M13 bacteriophage origin of replication; arrow indicates direction of (+) strand synthesis
   5832..6420    +  rep_origin     ori: high-copy-number ColE1/pMB1/pBR322/pUC origin of replication
   6606..6657    -  misc_feature   bom (fragment): basis of mobility region from pBR322
   6773..6       -  CDS            rop (fragment) (across the origin): Rop protein, which maintains plasmids at low copy number; rop
>Addgene plasmid #196668 | pWzyE-strep-mClover3 | addgene full sequence | sequence record 389762 | Addgene NGS Result
AGGCAGAAGGAGATGGCGCCCAACAGTCCCCCGGCCACGGGGCCTGCCACCATACCCACGCCGAAACAAG
CGCTCATGAGCCCGAAGTGGCGAGCCCGATCTTCCCCATCGGTGATGTCGGCGATATAGGCGCCAGCAAC
CGCACCTGTGGCGCCGGTGATGCCGGCCACGATGCGTCCGGCGTAGAGGATCTGCTCATGTTTGACAGCT
TATCATCGATGCATAATGTGCCTGTCAAATGGACGAAGCAGGGATTCTGCAAACCCTATGCTACTCCGTC
AAGCCGTCAATTGTCTGATTCGTTACCAATTATGACAACTTGACGGCTACATCATTCACTTTTTCTTCAC
AACCGGCACGGAACTCGCTCGGGCTGGCCCCGGTGCATTTTTTAAATACCCGCGAGAAATAGAGTTGATC
GTCAAAACCAACATTGCGACCGACGGTGGCGATAGGCATCCGGGTGGTGCTCAAAAGCAGCTTCGCCTGG
CTGATACGTTGGTCCTCGCGCCAGCTTAAGACGCTAATCCCTAACTGCTGGCGGAAAAGATGTGACAGAC
GCGACGGCGACAAGCAAACATGCTGTGCGACGCTGGCGATATCAAAATTGCTGTCTGCCAGGTGATCGCT
GATGTACTGACAAGCCTCGCGTACCCGATTATCCATCGGTGGATGGAGCGACTCGTTAATCGCTTCCATG
CGCCGCAGTAACAATTGCTCAAGCAGATTTATCGCCAGCAGCTCCGAATAGCGCCCTTCCCCTTGCCCGG
CGTTAATGATTTGCCCAAACAGGTCGCTGAAATGCGGCTGGTGCGCTTCATCCGGGCGAAAGAACCCCGT
ATTGGCAAATATTGACGGCCAGTTAAGCCATTCATGCCAGTAGGCGCGCGGACGAAAGTAAACCCACTGG
TGATACCATTCGCGAGCCTCCGGATGACGACCGTAGTGATGAATCTCTCCTGGCGGGAACAGCAAAATAT
CACCCGGTCGGCAAACAAATTCTCGTCCCTGATTTTTCACCACCCCCTGACCGCGAATGGTGAGATTGAG
AATATAACCTTTCATTCCCAGCGGTCGGTCGATAAAAAAATCGAGATAACCGTTGGCCTCAATCGGCGTT
AAACCCGCCACCAGATGGGCATTAAACGAGTATCCCGGCAGCAGGGGATCATTTTGCGCTTCAGCCATAC
TTTTCATACTCCCGCCATTCAGAGAAGAAACCAATTGTCCATATTGCATCAGACATTGCCGTCACTGCGT
CTTTTACTGGCTCTTCTCGCTAACCAAACCGGTAACCCCGCTTATTAAAAGCATTCTGTAACAAAGCGGG
ACCAAAGCCATGACAAAAACGCGTAACAAAAGTGTCTATAATCACGGCAGAAAAGTCCACATTGATTATT
TGCACGGCGTCACACTTTGCTATGCCATAGCATTTTTATCCATAAGATTAGCGGATCTTACCTGACGCTT
TTTATCGCAACTCTCTACTGTTTCTCCATACCCGTTTTTTTGGGCTAGCAGGAGGAATACACCATGGCGC
TTGGGCAATTTGGAGGGCTGTTTGTCGTCTACCTGATTTCAGTCATCTTCATCCTGAGCTTGACCTGGAT
GGAGTTTCGGCGCGTACGTTTTAACTTTAACGTGCTGTTCTCGCTGCTCTATTTATTGACGTTCTATTTT
GGTTTTCCCTTTACCTGCGTGCTGGTGTTCCGGTTTGGCGTTGAAGTCGTCCCCGTGCAGTATCTGCTTC
AGGCGATGTTGTCCGCAACGGCGTTCTATGCTGTCTATTACGTCAGCTACAAGACGCGACTACGCCAGAA
AACCTCCGTGCCGCGTGCTCCACTCCTGACGGTGAACCGAGTTGAAGCTAATCTGACCTGGCTGCTGCTG
GCGTTGATTGCGGTAGCCACCGTCGGTATTTTCTTCCTCAACAATGGCTTCCTGCTGTTTAAGCTGCGCT
CTTACAGCCAGATATTCTCTAGCGATGTGTCCGGTGTGGCGTTGAAACGCTTTTTCTACTTCTTCATTCC
GGCAATGCTGGTGGTGTATTTCCTGCGCCAGACGCAGCGAGCGTGGCTACTGTTCCTCATCGGAACGGTC
GCATTTGGAATGCTGACATATGTGATTGTCGGCGGGACGCGCGCGAATCTGATCATTGCCTTCGCCCTAT
TTCTGTTTATTGGCATTGTGCGTGGTTGGATTACGCTCTGGATGTTGGTCGCTGCTGGGATATTTGGTAT
TGTCGGGATGTTCTGGCTGGCGCTGAAGCGCTATGGGCTGGACGTCAGCGGTGATTACGCATTTTATACC
TTCCTCTATTTAACTCGTGACACCTTCTCGCCCTGGGAGAATCTGGCGCTGCTGTGGCAGAATTATGACA
AGATTGAGTTTCAGGGGCTGGCACCGATTGCTCGTGATTTCTACGTCTTTATTCCCTCCTGGCTATGGCC
TGACCGTCCGAATCTGGTGTTAAACAGCGCGAACTATTTCACCTGGGAAGTGTTGAATAACCACTCTGGG
CTGGCGATATCCCCTACGCTGTTAGGCTCGCTGGTGGTGATGGGCGGCGTGCTATTTATCCCGTTGGGTG
CGATTGCGGTAGGGCTGGTTATCAAGTGGTTCGACTGGGTGTACGAGTTAGGGAAGAACGACAGCAATCG
CTATAAGGCCGCCATTTTGCAGGCGTTCTGCTTCGGTGCGGTGTTCAATATTATTGTGCTAACGCGCGAA
GGCGTCGATTCCTTTGTTTCACGTGTGGTGTTTTTCTGTCTGATATTTGGCCTGTGCCTGCTCGTTGCCA
AACTGCTTTACTGGCTGCTGGAAAGCGCCGGACTCATCCGGCAGCGTCTGAGGCGCATGCGCGCCACGCC
GCTCGCGCCGACACCCAATACCGTACAGGATCCGGTGATAAAGGAGCAGATACTCGAGGAAAACCTGTAT
TTTCAGGGCGCGTGGTCCCATCCTCAGTTCGAGAAAGGCGCGGGTTCAGGTGCTGGCAGTGGAGCGTCCG
CGTGGAGTCATCCGCAATTCGAAAAAGAATTCGTGAGCAAGGGCGAGGAGCTGTTCACCGGGGTGGTGCC
CATCCTGGTCGAGCTGGACGGCGACGTAAACGGCCACAAGTTCAGCGTCCGCGGCGAGGGCGAGGGCGAT
GCCACCAACGGCAAGCTGACCCTGAAGTTCATCTGCACCACCGGCAAGCTGCCCGTGCCCTGGCCCACCC
TCGTGACCACCTTCGGCTACGGCGTGGCCTGCTTCAGCCGCTACCCCGACCACATGAAGCAGCACGACTT
CTTCAAGTCCGCCATGCCCGAAGGCTACGTCCAGGAGCGCACCATCTCTTTCAAGGACGACGGTACCTAC
AAGACCCGCGCCGAGGTGAAGTTCGAGGGCGACACCCTGGTGAACCGCATCGAGCTGAAGGGCATCGACT
TCAAGGAGGACGGCAACATCCTGGGGCACAAGCTGGAGTACAACTTCAACAGCCACTACGTCTATATCAC
GGCCGACAAGCAGAAGAACTGCATCAAGGCTAACTTCAAGATCCGCCACAACGTTGAGGACGGCAGCGTG
CAGCTCGCCGACCACTACCAGCAGAACACCCCCATCGGCGACGGCCCCGTGCTGCTGCCCGACAACCACT
ACCTGAGCCATCAGTCCAAGCTGAGCAAAGACCCCAACGAGAAGCGCGATCACATGGTCCTGCTGGAGTT
CGTGACCGCCGCCGGGATTACACATGGCATGGACGAGCTGTACAAGTAGAAGCTTGCGGCCGCACTCGAG
GAAAACCTGTATTTTCAGGGCGCGCACCACCACCACCACCATCACCATCACCATTGATAACGCTTGGCTG
TTTTGGCGGATGAGAGAAGATTTTCAGCCTGATACAGATTAAATCAGAACGCAGAAGCGGTCTGATAAAA
CAGAATTTGCCTGGCGGCAGTAGCGCGGTGGTCCCACCTGACCCCATGCCGAACTCAGAAGTGAAACGCC
GTAGCGCCGATGGTAGTGTGGGGTCTCCCCATGCGAGAGTAGGGAACTGCCAGGCATCAAATAAAACGAA
AGGCTCAGTCGAAAGACTGGGCCTTTCGTTTTATCTGTTGTTTGTCAGTGAACGCTCTCCTGAGTAGGAC
AAATCCGCCGGGAGCGGATTTGAACGTTGCGAAGCAACGGCCCGGAGGGTGGCGGGCAGGACGCCCGCCA
TAAACTGCCAGGCATCAAATTAAGCAGAAGGCCATCCTGACGGATGGCCTTTTTGCGTTTCTACAAACTC
TTTTGTTTATTTTTCTAAATACATTCAAATATGTATCCGCTCATGAGACAATAACCCTGATAAATGCTTC
AATAATATTGAAAAAGGAAGAGTATGAGTATTCAACATTTCCGTGTCGCCCTTATTCCCTTTTTTGCGGC
ATTTTGCCTTCCTGTTTTTGCTCACCCAGAAACGCTGGTGAAAGTAAAAGATGCTGAAGATCAGTTGGGT
GCACGAGTGGGTTACATCGAACTGGATCTCAACAGCGGTAAGATCCTTGAGAGTTTTCGCCCCGAAGAAC
GTTTTCCAATGATGAGCACTTTTAAAGTTCTGCTATGTGGCGCGGTATTATCCCGTGTTGACGCCGGGCA
AGAGCAACTCGGTCGCCGCATACACTATTCTCAGAATGACTTGGTTGAGTACTCACCAGTCACAGAAAAG
CATCTTACGGATGGCATGACAGTAAGAGAATTATGCAGTGCTGCCATAACCATGAGTGATAACACTGCGG
CCAACTTACTTCTGACAACGATCGGAGGACCGAAGGAGCTAACCGCTTTTTTGCACAACATGGGGGATCA
TGTAACTCGCCTTGATCGTTGGGAACCGGAGCTGAATGAAGCCATACCAAACGACGAGCGTGACACCACG
ATGCCTGTAGCAATGGCAACAACATTGCGCAAACTATTAACTGGCGAACTACTTACTCTAGCTTCCCGGC
AACAATTAATAGACTGGATGGAGGCGGATAAAGTTGCAGGACCACTTCTGCGCTCGGCCCTTCCGGCTGG
CTGGTTTATTGCTGATAAATCTGGAGCCGGTGAGCGTGGGTCTCGCGGTATCATTGCAGCACTGGGGCCA
GATGGTAAGCCCTCCCGTATCGTAGTTATCTACACGACGGGGAGTCAGGCAACTATGGATGAACGAAATA
GACAGATCGCTGAGATAGGTGCCTCACTGATTAAGCATTGGTAACTGTCAGACCAAGTTTACTCATATAT
ACTTTAGATTGATT
[125 nt withheld, positions 5265-5389]
C
[141 nt withheld, positions 5391-5531]
CCTTTGACGTTGGAGTCCACGTTCTTT
[37 nt withheld, positions 5559-5595]
ACCCTATCTCGGGCTATTCTTTTGATTTATAAGGGATTTTGCCGATTTCGGCCTATTGGTTAAAAAATGA
GCTGATTTAACAAAAATTTAACGCGAATTTTAACAAAATATTAACGTTTACAATTTAAAAGGATCTAGGT
GAAGATCCTTTTTGATAATCTCATGACCAAAATCCCTTAACGTGAGTTTTCGTTCCACTGAGCGTCAGAC
CCCGTAGAAAAGATCAAAGGATCTTCTTGAGATCCTTTTTTTCTGCGCGTAATCTGCTGCTTGCAAACAA
AAAAACCACCGCTACCAGCGGTGGTTTGTTTGCCGGATCAAGAGCTACCAACTCTTTTTCCGAAGGTAAC
TGGCTTCAGCAGAGCGCAGATACCAAATACTGTCCTTCTAGTGTAGCCGTAGTTAGGCCACCACTTCAAG
AACTCTGTAGCACCGCCTACATACCTCGCTCTGCTAATCCTGTTACCAGTGGCTGCTGCCAGTGGCGATA
AGTCGTGTCTTACCGGGTTGGACTCAAGACGATAGTTACCGGATAAGGCGCAGCGGTCGGGCTGAACGGG
GGGTTCGTGCACACAGCCCAGCTTGGAGCGAACGACCTACACCGAACTGAGATACCTACAGCGTGAGCTA
TGAGAAAGCGCCACGCTTCCCGAAGGGAGAAAGGCGGACAGGTATCCGGTAAGCGGCAGGGTCGGAACAG
GAGAGCGCACGAGGGAGCTTCCAGGGGGAAACGCCTGGTATCTTTATAGTCCTGTCGGGTTTCGCCACCT
CTGACTTGAGCGTCGATTTTTGTGATGCTCGTCAGGGGGGCGGAGCCTATGGAAAAACGCCAGCAACGCG
GCCTTTTTACGGTTCCTGGCCTTTTGCTGGCCTTTTGCTCACATGTTCTTTCCTGCGTTATCCCCTGATT
CTGTGGATAACCGTATTACCGCCTTTGAGTGAGCTGATACCGCTCGCCGCAGCCGAACGACCGAGCGCAG
CGAGTCAGTGAGCGAGGAAGCGGAAGAGCGCCTGATGCGGTATTTTCTCCTTACGCATCTGTGCGGTATT
TCACACCGCATAGGGTCATGGCTGCGCCCCGACACCCGCCAACACCCGCTGACGCGCCCTGACGGGCTTG
TCTGCTCCCGGCATCCGCTTACAGACAAGCTGTGACCGTCTCCGGGAGCTGCATGTGTCAGAGGTTTTCA
CCGTCATCACCGAAACGCGCG
