>Addgene plasmid #196668 | pWzyE-strep-mClover3 | depositor partial sequence | sequence record 389763 | WzyECA
CCATGGCGCTTGGGCAATTTGGAGGGCTGTTTGTCGTCTACCTGATTTCAGTCATCTTCATCCTGAGCTT
GACCTGGATGGAGTTTCGGCGCGTACGTTTTAACTTTAACGTGCTGTTCTCGCTGCTCTATTTATTGACG
TTCTATTTTGGTTTTCCCTTTACCTGCGTGCTGGTGTTCCGGTTTGGCGTTGAAGTCGTCCCCGTGCAGT
ATCTGCTTCAGGCGATGTTGTCCGCAACGGCGTTCTATGCTGTCTATTACGTCAGCTACAAGACGCGACT
ACGCCAGAAAACCTCCGTGCCGCGTGCTCCACTCCTGACGGTGAACCGAGTTGAAGCTAATCTGACCTGG
CTGCTGCTGGCGTTGATTGCGGTAGCCACCGTCGGTATTTTCTTCCTCAACAATGGCTTCCTGCTGTTTA
AGCTGCGCTCTTACAGCCAGATATTCTCTAGCGATGTGTCCGGTGTGGCGTTGAAACGCTTTTTCTACTT
CTTCATTCCGGCAATGCTGGTGGTGTATTTCCTGCGCCAGACGCAGCGAGCGTGGCTACTGTTCCTCATC
GGAACGGTCGCATTTGGAATGCTGACATATGTGATTGTCGGCGGGACGCGCGCGAATCTGATCATTGCCT
TCGCCCTATTTCTGTTTATTGGCATTGTGCGTGGTTGGATTACGCTCTGGATGTTGGTCGCTGCTGGGAT
ATTTGGTATTGTCGGGATGTTCTGGCTGGCGCTGAAGCGCTATGGGCTGGACGTCAGCGGTGATTACGCA
TTTTATACCTTCCTCTATTTAACTCGTGACACCTTCTCGCCCTGGGAGAATCTGGCGCTGCTGTGGCAGA
ATTATGACAAGATTGAGTTTCAGGGGCTGGCACCGATTGCTCGTGATTTCTACGTCTTTATTCCCTCCTG
GCTATGGCCTGACCGTCCGAATCTGGTGTTAAACAGCGCGAACTATTTCACCTGGGAAGTGTTGAATAAC
CACTCTGGGCTGGCGATATCCCCTACGCTGTTAGGCTCGCTGGTGGTGATGGGCGGCGTGCTATTTATCC
CGTTGGGTGCGATTGCGGTAGGGCTGGTTATCAAGTGGTTCGACTGGGTGTACGAGTTAGGGAAGAACGA
CAGCAATCGCTATAAGGCCGCCATTTTGCAGGCGTTCTGCTTCGGTGCGGTGTTCAATATTATTGTGCTA
ACGCGCGAAGGCGTCGATTCCTTTGTTTCACGTGTGGTGTTTTTCTGTCTGATATTTGGCCTGTGCCTGC
TCGTTGCCAAACTGCTTTACTGGCTGCTGGAAAGCGCCGGACTCATCCGGCAGCGTCTGAGGCGCATGCG
CGCCACGCCGCTCGCGCCGACACCCAATACCGTACAGGATCCGGTGATAAAGGAGCAGATACTCGAG
